>Addgene plasmid #116179 | pHAGE-BRAF-L597S | addgene full sequence | sequence record 244204 | Addgene NGS Result
TGGAAGGGCTAATTCACTCCCAAAGAAGACAAGATATCCTTGATCTGTGGATCTACCACACACAAGGCTA
CTTCCCTGATTAGCAGAACTACACACCAGGGCCAGGGGTCAGATATCCACTGACCTTTGGATGGTGCTAC
AAGCTAGTACCAGTTGAGCCAGATAAGGTAGAAGAGGCCAATAAAGGAGAGAACACCAGCTTGTTACACC
CTGTGAGCCTGCATGGGATGGATGACCCGGAGAGAGAAGTGTTAGAGTGGAGGTTTGACAGCCGCCTAGC
ATTTCATCACGTGGCCCGAGAGCTGCATCCGGAGTACTTCAAGAACTGCTGATATCGAGCTTGCTACAAG
GGACTTTCCGCTGGGGACTTTCCAGGGAGGCGTGGCCTGGGCGGGACTGGGGAGTGGCGAGCCCTCAGAT
CCTGCATATAAGCAGCTGCTTTTTGCCTGTACTGGGTCTCTCTGGTTAGACCAGATCTGAGCCTGGGAGC
TCTCTGGCTAACTAGGGAACCCACTGCTTAAGCCTCAATAAAGCTTGCCTTGAGTGCTTCAAGTAGTGTG
TGCCCGTCTGTTGTGTGACTCTGGTAACTAGAGATCCCTCAGACCCTTTTAGTCAGTGTGGAAAATCTCT
AGCAGTGGCGCCCGAACAGGGACTTGAAAGCGAAAGGGAAACCAGAGGAGCTCTCTCGACGCAGGACTCG
GCTTGCTGAAGCGCGCACGGCAAGAGGCGAGGGGCGGCGACTGGTGAGTACGCCAAAAATTTTGACTAGC
GGAGGCTAGAAGGAGAGAGATGGGTGCGAGAGCGTCAGTATTAAGCGGGGGAGAATTAGATCGCGATGGG
AAAAAATTCGGTTAAGGCCAGGGGGAAAGAAAAAATATAAATTAAAACATATAGTATGGGCAAGCAGGGA
GCTAGAACGATTCGCAGTTAATCCTGGCCTGTTAGAAACATCAGAAGGCTGTAGACAAATACTGGGACAG
CTACAACCATCCCTTCAGACAGGATCAGAAGAACTTAGATCATTATATAATACAGTAGCAACCCTCTATT
GTGTGCATCAAAGGATAGAGATAAAAGACACCAAGGAAGCTTTAGACAAGATAGAGGAAGAGCAAAACAA
AAGTAAGACCACCGCACAGCAAGCGGCCGGCCGCTGATCTTCAGACCTGGAGGAGGAGATATGAGGGACA
ATTGGAGAAGTGAATTATATAAATATAAAGTAGTAAAAATTGAACCATTAGGAGTAGCACCCACCAAGGC
AAAGAGAAGAGTGGTGCAGAGAGAAAAAAGAGCAGTGGGAATAGGAGCTTTGTTCCTTGGGTTCTTGGGA
GCAGCAGGAAGCACTATGGGCGCAGCGTCAATGACGCTGACGGTACAGGCCAGACAATTATTGTCTGGTA
TAGTGCAGCAGCAGAACAATTTGCTGAGGGCTATTGAGGCGCAACAGCATCTGTTGCAACTCACAGTCTG
GGGCATCAAGCAGCTCCAGGCAAGAATCCTGGCTGTGGAAAGATACCTAAAGGATCAACAGCTCCTGGGG
ATTTGGGGTTGCTCTGGAAAACTCATTTGCACCACTGCTGTGCCTTGGAATGCTAGTTGGAGTAATAAAT
CTCTGGAACAGATTTGGAATCACACGACCTGGATGGAGTGGGACAGAGAAATTAACAATTACACAAGCTT
AATACACTCCTTAATTGAAGAATCGCAAAACCAGCAAGAAAAGAATGAACAAGAATTATTGGAATTAGAT
AAATGGGCAAGTTTGTGGAATTGGTTTAACATAACAAATTGGCTGTGGTATATAAAATTATTCATAATGA
TAGTAGGAGGCTTGGTAGGTTTAAGAATAGTTTTTGCTGTACTTTCTATAGTGAATAGAGTTAGGCAGGG
ATATTCACCATTATCGTTTCAGACCCACCTCCCAACCCCGAGGGGACCCGACAGGCCCGAAGGAATAGAA
GAAGAAGGTGGAGAGAGAGACAGAGACAGATCCATTCGATTAGTGAACGGATCTCGACGGTATCGCCGAA
TTCACAAATGGCAGTATTCATCCACAATTTTAAAAGAAAAGGGGGGATTGGGGGGTACAGTGCAGGGGAA
AGAATAGTAGACATAATAGCAACAGACATACAAACTAAAGAATTACAAAAACAAATTACAAAAATTCAAA
ATTTTCGGGTTTATTACAGGGACAGCAGAGATCCAGTTTGGACTAGTCGTGAGGCTCCGGTGCCCGTCAG
TGGGCAGAGCGCACATCGCCCACAGTCCCCGAGAAGTTGGGGGGAGGGGTCGGCAATTGAACCGGTGCCT
AGAGAAGGTGGCGCGGGGTAAACTGGGAAAGTGATGTCGTGTACTGGCTCCGCCTTTTTCCCGAGGGTGG
GGGAGAACCGTATATAAGTGCAGTAGTCGCCGTGAACGTTCTTTTTCGCAACGGGTTTGCCGCCAGAACA
CAGGTAAGTGCCGTGTGTGGTTCCCGCGGGCCTGGCCTCTTTACGGGTTATGGCCCTTGCGTGCCTTGAA
TTACTTCCACCTGGCTGCAGTACGTGATTCTTGATCCCGAGCTTCGGGTTGGAAGTGGGTGGGAGAGTTC
GAGGCCTTGCGCTTAAGGAGCCCCTTCGCCTCGTGCTTGAGTTGAGGCCTGGCCTGGGCGCTGGGGCCGC
CGCGTGCGAATCTGGTGGCACCTTCGCGCCTGTCTCGCTGCTTTCGATAAGTCTCTAGCCATTTAAAATT
TTTGATGACCTGCTGCGACGCTTTTTTTCTGGCAAGATAGTCTTGTAAATGCGGGCCAAGATCTGCACAC
TGGTATTTCGGTTTTTGGGGCCGCGGGCGGCGACGGGGCCCGTGCGTCCCAGCGCACATGTTCGGCGAGG
CGGGGCCTGCGAGCGCGGCCACCGAGAATCGGACGGGGGTAGTCTCAAGCTGGCCGGCCTGCTCTGGTGC
CTGGCCTCGCGCCGCCGTGTATCGCCCCGCCCTGGGCGGCAAGGCTGGCCCGGTCGGCACCAGTTGCGTG
AGCGGAAAGATGGCCGCTTCCCGGCCCTGCTGCAGGGAGCTCAAAATGGAGGACGCGGCGCTCGGGAGAG
CGGGCGGGTGAGTCACCCACACAAAGGAAAAGGGCCTTTCCGTCCTCAGCCGTCGCTTCATGTGACTCCA
CGGAGTACCGGGCGCCGTCCAGGCACCTCGATTAGTTCTCGAGCTTTTGGAGTACGTCGTCTTTAGGTTG
GGGGGAGGGGTTTTATGCGATGGAGTTTCCCCACACTGAGTGGGTGGAGACTGAAGTTAGGCCAGCTTGG
CACTTGATGTAATTCTCCTTGGAATTTGCCCTTTTTGAGTTTGGATCTTGGTTCATTCTCAAGCCTCAGA
CAGTGGTTCAAAGTTTTTTTCTTCCATTTCAGGTGTCGTGAAGCGGCCCTGCAGATATCAACAAGTTTGT
ACAAAAAAGCAGGCACCATGGCGGCGCTGAGCGGTGGCGGTGGTGGCGGCGCGGAGCCGGGCCAGGCTCT
GTTCAACGGGGACATGGAGCCCGAGGCCGGCGCCGGCGCCGGCGCCGCGGCCTCTTCGGCTGCGGACCCT
GCCATTCCGGAGGAGGTGTGGAATATCAAACAAATGATTAAGTTGACACAGGAACATATAGAGGCCCTAT
TGGACAAATTTGGTGGGGAGCATAATCCACCATCAATATATCTGGAGGCCTATGAAGAATACACCAGCAA
GCTAGATGCACTCCAACAAAGAGAACAACAGTTATTGGAATCTCTGGGGAACGGAACTGATTTTTCTGTT
TCTAGCTCTGCATCAATGGATACCGTTACATCTTCTTCCTCTTCTAGCCTTTCAGTGCTACCTTCATCTC
TTTCAGTTTTTCAAAATCCCACAGATGTGGCACGGAGCAACCCCAAGTCACCACAAAAACCTATCGTTAG
AGTCTTCCTGCCCAACAAACAGAGGACAGTGGTACCTGCAAGGTGTGGAGTTACAGTCCGAGACAGTCTA
AAGAAAGCACTGATGATGAGAGGTCTAATCCCAGAGTGCTGTGCTGTTTACAGAATTCAGGATGGAGAGA
AGAAACCAATTGGTTGGGACACTGATATTTCCTGGCTTACTGGAGAAGAATTGCATGTGGAAGTGTTGGA
GAATGTTCCACTTACAACACACAACTTTGTACGAAAAACGTTTTTCACCTTAGCATTTTGTGACTTTTGT
CGAAAGCTGCTTTTCCAGGGTTTCCGCTGTCAAACATGTGGTTATAAATTTCACCAGCGTTGTAGTACAG
AAGTTCCACTGATGTGTGTTAATTATGACCAACTTGATTTGCTGTTTGTCTCCAAGTTCTTTGAACACCA
CCCAATACCACAGGAAGAGGCGTCCTTAGCAGAGACTGCCCTAACATCTGGATCATCCCCTTCCGCACCC
GCCTCGGACTCTATTGGGCCCCAAATTCTCACCAGTCCGTCTCCTTCAAAATCCATTCCAATTCCACAGC
CCTTCCGACCAGCAGATGAAGATCATCGAAATCAATTTGGGCAACGAGACCGATCCTCATCAGCTCCCAA
TGTGCATATAAACACAATAGAACCTGTCAATATTGATGACTTGATTAGAGACCAAGGATTTCGTGGTGAT
GGAGGATCAACCACAGGTTTGTCTGCTACCCCCCCTGCCTCATTACCTGGCTCACTAACTAACGTGAAAG
CCTTACAGAAATCTCCAGGACCTCAGCGAGAAAGGAAGTCATCTTCATCCTCAGAAGACAGGAATCGAAT
GAAAACACTTGGTAGACGGGACTCGAGTGATGATTGGGAGATTCCTGATGGGCAGATTACAGTGGGACAA
AGAATTGGATCTGGATCATTTGGAACAGTCTACAAGGGAAAGTGGCATGGTGATGTGGCAGTGAAAATGT
TGAATGTGACAGCACCTACACCTCAGCAGTTACAAGCCTTCAAAAATGAAGTAGGAGTACTCAGGAAAAC
ACGACATGTGAATATCCTACTCTTCATGGGCTATTCCACAAAGCCACAACTGGCTATTGTTACCCAGTGG
TGTGAGGGCTCCAGCTTGTATCACCATCTCCATATCATTGAGACCAAATTTGAGATGATCAAACTTATAG
ATATTGCACGACAGACTGCACAGGGCATGGATTACTTACACGCCAAGTCAATCATCCACAGAGACCTCAA
GAGTAATAATATATTTCTTCATGAAGACCTCACAGTAAAAATAGGTGATTTTGGTTCAGCTACAGTGAAA
TCTCGATGGAGTGGGTCCCATCAGTTTGAACAGTTGTCTGGATCCATTTTGTGGATGGCACCAGAAGTCA
TCAGAATGCAAGATAAAAATCCATACAGCTTTCAGTCAGATGTATATGCATTTGGAATTGTTCTGTATGA
ATTGATGACTGGACAGTTACCTTATTCAAACATCAACAACAGGGACCAGATAATTTTTATGGTGGGACGA
GGATACCTGTCTCCAGATCTCAGTAAGGTACGGAGTAACTGTCCAAAAGCCATGAAGAGATTAATGGCAG
AGTGCCTCAAAAAGAAAAGAGATGAGAGACCACTCTTTCCCCAAATTCTCGCCTCTATTGAGCTGCTGGC
CCGCTCATTGCCAAAAATTCACCGCAGTGCATCAGAACCCTCCTTGAATCGGGCTGGTTTCCAAACAGAG
GATTTTAGTCTATATGCTTGTGCTTCTCCAAAAACACCCATCCAGGCAGGGGGATATGGTGCGTTTCCTG
TCCACTAGAACCCAGCTTTCTTGTACAAAGTGGTGATATCCAATTAACCCTCACTAAAGGTGATATAGTA
GTGAAGAAATAAGTCCCTATAGTGAGTCGTATTACCACCCAACTTTTCTATACAAAGTGGTTGATATCCA
GCACAGTGGCGGCCGCTCGAGTCTAGAGGGCCCGCGGTTCGAAGGTAAGCCTATCCCTAACCCTCTCCTC
GGTCTCGATTCTACGCGTACCGGTTAGTAATGAGATCCCTCCCCCCCCCCTAACGTTACTGGCCGAAGCC
GCTTGGAATAAGGCCGGTGTGCGTTTGTCTATATGTTATTTTCCACCATATTGCCGTCTTTTGGCAATGT
GAGGGCCCGGAAACCTGGCCCTGTCTTCTTGACGAGCATTCCTAGGGGTCTTTCCCCTCTCGCCAAAGGA
ATGCAAGGTCTGTTGAATGTCGTGAAGGAAGCAGTTCCTCTGGAAGCTTCTTGAAGACAAACAACGTCTG
TAGCGACCCTTTGCAGGCAGCGGAACCCCCCACCTGGCGACAGGTGCCTCTGCGGCCAAAAGCCACGTGT
ATAAGATACACCTGCAAAGGCGGCACAACCCCAGTGCCACGTTGTGAGTTGGATAGTTGTGGAAAGAGTC
AAATGGCTCTCCTCAAGCGTATTCAACAAGGGGCTGAAGGATGCCCAGAAGGTACCCCATTGTATGGGAT
CTGATCTGGGGCCTCGGTGCACATGCTTTACATGTGTTTAGTCGAGGTTAAAAAAACGTCTAGGCCCCCC
GAACCACGGGGACGTGGTTTTCCTTTGAAAAACACGATGATAATATGGCCACACATATGACCGAGTACAA
GCCCACGGTGCGCCTCGCCACCCGCGACGACGTCCCCAGGGCCGTACGCACCCTCGCCGCCGCGTTCGCC
GACTACCCCGCCACGCGCCACACCGTCGATCCGGACCGCCACATCGAGCGGGTCACCGAGCTGCAAGAAC
TCTTCCTCACGCGCGTCGGGCTCGACATCGGCAAGGTGTGGGTCGCGGACGACGGCGCCGCGGTGGCGGT
CTGGACCACGCCGGAGAGCGTCGAAGCGGGGGCGGTGTTCGCCGAGATCGGCCCGCGCATGGCCGAGTTG
AGCGGTTCCCGGCTGGCCGCGCAGCAACAGATGGAAGGCCTCCTGGCGCCGCACCGGCCCAAGGAGCCCG
CGTGGTTCCTGGCCACCGTCGGCGTCTCGCCCGACCACCAGGGCAAGGGTCTGGGCAGCGCCGTCGTGCT
CCCCGGAGTGGAGGCGGCCGAGCGCGCCGGGGTGCCCGCCTTCCTGGAGACCTCCGCGCCCCGCAACCTC
CCCTTCTACGAGCGGCTCGGCTTCACCGTCACCGCCGACGTCGAGGTGCCCGAAGGACCGCGCACCTGGT
GCATGACCCGCAAGCCCGGTGCCTAAATCGATAGATCCTAATCAACCTCTGGATTACAAAATTTGTGAAA
GATTGACTGGTATTCTTAACTATGTTGCTCCTTTTACGCTATGTGGATACGCTGCTTTAATGCCTTTGTA
TCATGCTATTGCTTCCCGTATGGCTTTCATTTTCTCCTCCTTGTATAAATCCTGGTTGCTGTCTCTTTAT
GAGGAGTTGTGGCCCGTTGTCAGGCAACGTGGCGTGGTGTGCACTGTGTTTGCTGACGCAACCCCCACTG
GTTGGGGCATTGCCACCACCTGTCAGCTCCTTTCCGGGACTTTCGCTTTCCCCCTCCCTATTGCCACGGC
GGAACTCATCGCCGCCTGCCTTGCCCGCTGCTGGACAGGGGCTCGGCTGTTGGGCACTGACAATTCCGTG
GTGTTGTCGGGGAAATCATCGTCCTTTCCTTGGCTGCTCGCCTGTGTTGCCACCTGGATTCTGCGCGGGA
CGTCCTTCTGCTACGTCCCTTCGGCCCTCAATCCAGCGGACCTTCCTTCCCGCGGCCTGCTGCCGGCTCT
GCGGCCTCTTCCGCGTCTTCGCCTTCGCCCTCAGACGAGTCGGATCTCCCTTTGGGCCGCCTCCCCGCCT
GAGATCCTTTAAGACCAATGACTTACAAGGCAGCTGTAGATCTTAGCCACTTTTTAAAAGAAAAGGGGGG
ACTGGAAGGGCTAATTCACTCCCAACGAAGACAAGATCTGCTTTTTGCTTGTACTGGGTCTCTCTGGTTA
GACCAGATCTGAGCCTGGGAGCTCTCTGGCTAACTAGGGAACCCACTGCTTAAGCCTCAATAAAGCTTGC
CTTGAGTGCTTCAAGTAGTGTGTGCCCGTCTGTTGTGTGACTCTGGTAACTAGAGATCCCTCAGACCCTT
TTAGTCAGTGTGGAAAATCTCTAGCAGTAGTAGTTCATGTCATCTTATTATTCAGTATTTATAACTTGCA
AAGAAATGAATATCAGAGAGTGAGAGGCCCGGGTTAATTAAGGAAAGGGCTAGATCATTCTTGAAGACGA
AAGGGCCTCGTGATACGCCTATTTTTATAGGTTAATGTCATGATAATAATGGTTTCTTAGACGTCAGGTG
GCACTTTTCGGGGAAATGTGCGCGGAACCCCTATTTGTTTATTTTTCTAAATACATTCAAATATGTATCC
GCTCATGAGACAATAACCCTGATAAATGCTTCAATAATATTGAAAAAGGAAGAGTATGAGTATTCAACAT
TTCCGTGTCGCCCTTATTCCCTTTTTTGCGGCATTTTGCCTTCCTGTTTTTGCTCACCCAGAAACGCTGG
TGAAAGTAAAAGATGCTGAAGATCAGTTGGGTGCACGAGTGGGTTACATCGAACTGGATCTCAACAGCGG
TAAGATCCTTGAGAGTTTTCGCCCCGAAGAACGTTTTCCAATGATGAGCACTTTTAAAGTTCTGCTATGT
GGCGCGGTATTATCCCGTGTTGACGCCGGGCAAGAGCAACTCGGTCGCCGCATACACTATTCTCAGAATG
ACTTGGTTGAGTACTCACCAGTCACAGAAAAGCATCTTACGGATGGCATGACAGTAAGAGAATTATGCAG
TGCTGCCATAACCATGAGTGATAACACTGCGGCCAACTTACTTCTGACAACGATCGGAGGACCGAAGGAG
CTAACCGCTTTTTTGCACAACATGGGGGATCATGTAACTCGCCTTGATCGTTGGGAACCGGAGCTGAATG
AAGCCATACCAAACGACGAGCGTGACACCACGATGCCTGTAGCAATGGCAACAACGTTGCGCAAACTATT
AACTGGCGAACTACTTACTCTAGCTTCCCGGCAACAATTAATAGACTGGATGGAGGCGGATAAAGTTGCA
GGACCACTTCTGCGCTCGGCCCTTCCGGCTGGCTGGTTTATTGCTGATAAATCTGGAGCCGGTGAGCGTG
GGTCTCGCGGTATCATTGCAGCACTGGGGCCAGATGGTAAGCCCTCCCGTATCGTAGTTATCTACACGAC
GGGGAGTCAGGCAACTATGGATGAACGAAATAGACAGATCGCTGAGATAGGTGCCTCACTGATTAAGCAT
TGGTAACTGTCAGACCAAGTTTACTCATATATACTTTAGATTGATTTAAAACTTCATTTTTAATTTAAAA
GGATCTAGGTGAAGATCCTTTTTGATAATCTCATGACCAAAATCCCTTAACGTGAGTTTTCGTTCCACTG
AGCGTCAGACCCCGTAGAAAAGATCAAAGGATCTTCTTGAGATCCTTTTTTTCTGCGCGTAATCTGCTGC
TTGCAAACAAAAAAACCACCGCTACCAGCGGTGGTTTGTTTGCCGGATCAAGAGCTACCAACTCTTTTTC
CGAAGGTAACTGGCTTCAGCAGAGCGCAGATACCAAATACTGTTCTTCTAGTGTAGCCGTAGTTAGGCCA
CCACTTCAAGAACTCTGTAGCACCGCCTACATACCTCGCTCTGCTAATCCTGTTACCAGTGGCTGCTGCC
AGTGGCGATAAGTCGTGTCTTACCGGGTTGGACTCAAGACGATAGTTACCGGATAAGGCGCAGCGGTCGG
GCTGAACGGGGGGTTCGTGCACACAGCCCAGCTTGGAGCGAACGACCTACACCGAACTGAGATACCTACA
GCGTGAGCTATGAGAAAGCGCCACGCTTCCCGAAGGGAGAAAGGCGGACAGGTATCCGGTAAGCGGCAGG
GTCGGAACAGGAGAGCGCACGAGGGAGCTTCCAGGGGGAAACGCCTGGTATCTTTATAGTCCTGTCGGGT
TTCGCCACCTCTGACTTGAGCGTCGATTTTTGTGATGCTCGTCAGGGGGGCGGAGCCTATGGAAAAACGC
CAGCAACGCGGCCTTTTTACGGTTCCTGGCCTTTTGCTGGCCTTTTGCTCACATGTTCTTTCCTGCGTTA
TCCCCTGATTCTGTGGATAACCGTATTACCGCCTTTGAGTGAGCTGATACCGCTCGCCGCAGCCGAACGA
CCGAGCGCAGCGAGTCAGTGAGCGAGGAAGCGGAAGAGCGCCCAATACGCAAACCGCCTCTCCCCGCGCG
TTGGCCGATTCATTAATGCAGCAAGCTCATGGCTGACTAATTTTTTTTATTTATGCAGAGGCCGAGGCCG
CCTCGGCCTCTGAGCTATTCCAGAAGTAGTGAGGAGGCTTTTTTGGAGGCCTAGGCTTTTGCAAAAAGCT
CCCCGTGGCACGACAGGTTTCCCGACTGGAAAGCGGGCAGTGAGCGCAACGCAATTAATGTGAGTTAGCT
CACTCATTAGGCACCCCAGGCTTTACACTTTATGCTTCCGGCTCGTATGTTGTGTGGAATTGTGAGCGGA
TAACAATTTCACACAGGAAACAGCTATGACATGATTACGAATTTCACAAATAAAGCATTTTTTTCACTGC
ATTCTAGTTGTGGTTTGTCCAAACTCATCAATGTATCTTATCATGTCTGGATCAACTGGATAACTCAAGC
TAACCAAAATCATCCCAAACTTCCCACCCCATACCCTATTACCACTGCCAATTACCTGTGGTTTCATTTA
CTCTAAACCTGTGATTCCTCTGAATTATTTTCATTTTAAAGAAATTGTATTTGTTAAATATGTACTACAA
ACTTAGTAGT
Features (pLannotate 1.2.2; 30 found; start..end, strand, type, name):
    377..634     +  LTR            5' LTR (truncated): truncated 5' long terminal repeat (LTR) from HIV-1
    681..806     +  misc_feature   HIV-1 Ψ: packaging signal of human immunodeficiency virus type 1
    790..1128    +  CDS            HIV-1 gag (fragment): gag protein from human immunodeficiency virus 1; gag
   1303..1536    +  misc_feature   RRE: The Rev response element (RRE) of HIV-1 allows for Rev-dependent mRNA export from the nucleus to the cytoplasm.
   1913..2013    +  CDS            Rev (fragment): human immunodeficiency virus 1 (HIV-1) Rev protein; rev; enhances nuclear export of unspliced and incompletely spliced viral mRNAs
   2058..2175    +  misc_feature   cPPT/CTS: central polypurine tract and central termination sequence of HIV-1
   2223..3401    +  promoter       EF-1α promoter: strong constitutive promoter for human elongation factor EF-1α
   3422..3442    +  protein_bind   attB1: mutant version of attB; core recombination site for the Gateway® BP reaction BP Clonase™
   3448..5745    +  CDS            BRAF: BRAF_HUMAN - Also known as BRAF1, RAFB1. Experimental evidence at protein level: Swiss-Prot protein existence level 1. Protein kinase involved in the transduction of mitogenic signals from the cell membrane to the nucleus (Probable). Phosphorylates MAP2K1, and thereby activates the MAP kinase signal transduction pathway (PubMed:21441910, PubMed:29433126). May play a role in the postsynaptic responses of hippocampal neurons (PubMed:1508179). From Homo sapiens (Human).
   5750..5774    -  protein_bind   attB2: mutant version of attB; recombination site for the Gateway® BP reaction BP Clonase™
   5782..5800    +  promoter       T3 promoter: promoter for bacteriophage T3 RNA polymerase
   5826..5844    -  promoter       T7 promoter: promoter for bacteriophage T7 RNA polymerase
   5850..5868    -  protein_bind   attB4 (fragment): mutant version of attB; core recombination site for the Gateway® BP reaction BP Clonase™
   5924..5965    +  CDS            V5 tag: epitope tag from simian virus 5
   6091..6553    +  misc_feature   IRES: internal ribosome entry site (IRES) of the encephalomyocarditis virus (EMCV)
   6567..7164    +  CDS            PuroR (fragment): puromycin N-acetyltransferase; pac from Streptomyces; confers resistance to puromycin
   7180..7768    +  misc_feature   WPRE: woodchuck hepatitis virus posttranscriptional regulatory element
   7776..7841    +  CDS            nef (fragment): NEF_HV1Z2 - Experimental evidence at protein level: Swiss-Prot protein existence level 1. Extracellular Nef protein targets CD4(+) T-lymphocytes for apoptosis by interacting with CXCR4 surface receptors. From Human immunodeficiency virus type 1 group M subtype D (isolate Z2/CDC-Z34) (HIV-1).
   7843..8076    +  LTR            3' LTR (ΔU3): self-inactivating 3' long terminal repeat (LTR) from HIV-1
   8281..8385    +  promoter       AmpR promoter: bla
   8386..9246    +  CDS            AmpR: β-lactamase; bla; confers resistance to ampicillin, carbenicillin, and related antibiotics
   9417..10005   +  rep_origin     ori: high-copy-number ColE1/pMB1/pBR322/pUC origin of replication
  10188..10242   +  CDS            lacI (fragment): lac repressor; lacI; The lac repressor binds to the lac operator to inhibit transcription in E. coli. This inhibition can be relieved by adding lactose or isopropyl-β-D-thiogalactopyranoside (IPTG).
  10248..10341   +  rep_origin     SV40 ori (fragment): SV40 origin of replication
  10366..10403   +  CDS            lacI (fragment): lac repressor; lacI; The lac repressor binds to the lac operator to inhibit transcription in E. coli. This inhibition can be relieved by adding lactose or isopropyl-β-D-thiogalactopyranoside (IPTG).
  10416..10437   +  protein_bind   CAP binding site: CAP binding activates transcription in the presence of cAMP. E. coli catabolite activator protein
  10452..10482   +  promoter       lac promoter: promoter for the E. coli lac operon
  10486..10508   +  protein_bind   lac operator (fragment): The lac repressor binds to the lac operator to inhibit transcription in E. coli. This inhibition can be relieved by adding lactose or isopropyl-β-D-thiogalactopyranoside (IPTG). lac repressor encoded by lacI
  10540..10623   +  polyA_signal   SV40 poly(A) signal (fragment): SV40 polyadenylation signal
  10790..329     +  CDS            nef (fragment) (across the origin): NEF_HV1BR - Experimental evidence at protein level: Swiss-Prot protein existence level 1. Extracellular Nef protein targets CD4(+) T-lymphocytes for apoptosis by interacting with CXCR4 surface receptors (PubMed:14990729). From Human immunodeficiency virus type 1 group M subtype B (isolate BRU/LAI) (HIV-1).
