[The description below was written by a language model from this plasmid's Addgene catalogue record and pLannotate feature annotations shown in this document.]
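Description:
pHAGE-BRAF-L597S is an HIV-1-based lentiviral expression plasmid built on the pHAGE backbone and carrying human BRAF with the L597S substitution. It is propagated in E. coli through a high-copy ColE1/pUC-type origin and selected with ampicillin via the β-lactamase gene. The record lists a recombination-deficient strain for growth, a common choice for LTR-containing plasmids. The viral portion contains a truncated 5' LTR, the Ψ packaging signal with an adjoining gag fragment, the Rev response element for Rev-dependent nuclear export of the genomic RNA, the cPPT/CTS element, and a self-inactivating ΔU3 3' LTR. Because no functional viral genes are annotated, only short gag, Rev and nef fragments, packaging and envelope functions must be supplied in trans to make particles.

Between the LTRs, the constitutive human EF-1α promoter drives the BRAF open reading frame, which is flanked by attB1 and attB2 sites left by Gateway recombination. Downstream lie short T3 and T7 promoter sequences, an attB4 fragment and a V5 epitope tag. The tag sits well beyond the end of the annotated BRAF coding sequence, and the record does not establish whether it is fused in frame to the kinase. An EMCV IRES then allows translation of a puromycin N-acetyltransferase gene from the same transcript, so transduced mammalian cells can be selected with puromycin. A WPRE enhances transcript expression.

BRAF is a serine/threonine kinase that phosphorylates MAP2K1 to activate MAP kinase signalling. The construct is intended for stable lentiviral expression of the L597S variant, and it was deposited in connection with a systematic functional annotation of somatic cancer mutations.
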