Addgene plasmid #116179: pHAGE-BRAF-L597S
Purpose: Lentiviral expression of BRAF L597S
Depositing lab: Gordon Mills & Kenneth Scott. Depositing organization: Baylor College of Medicine. Publication: Systematic Functional Annotation of Somatic Mutations in Cancer. Ng PK, Li J, Jeong KJ, Shao S, Chen H, Tsang YH, Sengupta S, Wang Z, Bhavana VH, Tran R, Soewito S, Minussi DC, Moreno D, Kong K, Dogruluk T, Lu H, Gao J, Tokheim C, Zhou DC, Johnson AM, Zeng J, Ip CKM, Ju Z, Wester M, Yu S, Li Y, Vellano CP, Schultz N, Karchin R, Ding L, Lu Y, Cheung LWT, Chen K, Shaw KR, Meric-Bernstam F, Scott KL, Yi S, Sahni N, Liang H, Mills GB. Cancer Cell. 2018 Mar 12;33(3):450-462.e10. doi: 10.1016/j.ccell.2018.01.021. PubMed 29533785.
Backbone
  Vector backbone: pHAGE
  Vector type: Lentiviral
Growth in bacteria
  Bacterial resistance: Ampicillin, 100 μg/mL
  Growth temperature: 37°C
  Growth strain: Stbl3
  Copy number: High Copy
Gene/Insert
  Gene/Insert name: BRAF
  Species: H. sapiens (human)
  Mutation: L597S
  Entrez Gene: BRAF (a.k.a. B-RAF1, B-raf, BRAF-1, BRAF1, NS7, RAFB1)
  Cloning method: Gateway Cloning
Terms and licenses: Academic/Nonprofit Terms; Industry Terms: Not Available to Industry
How to cite: pHAGE-BRAF-L597S was a gift from Gordon Mills & Kenneth Scott (Addgene plasmid # 116179 ; http://n2t.net/addgene:116179 ; RRID:Addgene_116179)
