>Addgene plasmid #116179 | pHAGE-BRAF-L597S | depositor partial sequence | sequence record 219052 | insert
ATGGCGGCGCTGAGCGGTGGCGGTGGTGGCGGCGCGGAGCCGGGCCAGGCTCTGTTCAACGGGGACATGG
AGCCCGAGGCCGGCGCCGGCGCCGGCGCCGCGGCCTCTTCGGCTGCGGACCCTGCCATTCCGGAGGAGGT
GTGGAATATCAAACAAATGATTAAGTTGACACAGGAACATATAGAGGCCCTATTGGACAAATTTGGTGGG
GAGCATAATCCACCATCAATATATCTGGAGGCCTATGAAGAATACACCAGCAAGCTAGATGCACTCCAAC
AAAGAGAACAACAGTTATTGGAATCTCTGGGGAACGGAACTGATTTTTCTGTTTCTAGCTCTGCATCAAT
GGATACCGTTACATCTTCTTCCTCTTCTAGCCTTTCAGTGCTACCTTCATCTCTTTCAGTTTTTCAAAAT
CCCACAGATGTGGCACGGAGCAACCCCAAGTCACCACAAAAACCTATCGTTAGAGTCTTCCTGCCCAACA
AACAGAGGACAGTGGTACCTGCAAGGTGTGGAGTTACAGTCCGAGACAGTCTAAAGAAAGCACTGATGAT
GAGAGGTCTAATCCCAGAGTGCTGTGCTGTTTACAGAATTCAGGATGGAGAGAAGAAACCAATTGGTTGG
GACACTGATATTTCCTGGCTTACTGGAGAAGAATTGCATGTGGAAGTGTTGGAGAATGTTCCACTTACAA
CACACAACTTTGTACGAAAAACGTTTTTCACCTTAGCATTTTGTGACTTTTGTCGAAAGCTGCTTTTCCA
GGGTTTCCGCTGTCAAACATGTGGTTATAAATTTCACCAGCGTTGTAGTACAGAAGTTCCACTGATGTGT
GTTAATTATGACCAACTTGATTTGCTGTTTGTCTCCAAGTTCTTTGAACACCACCCAATACCACAGGAAG
AGGCGTCCTTAGCAGAGACTGCCCTAACATCTGGATCATCCCCTTCCGCACCCGCCTCGGACTCTATTGG
GCCCCAAATTCTCACCAGTCCGTCTCCTTCAAAATCCATTCCAATTCCACAGCCCTTCCGACCAGCAGAT
GAAGATCATCGAAATCAATTTGGGCAACGAGACCGATCCTCATCAGCTCCCAATGTGCATATAAACACAA
TAGAACCTGTCAATATTGATGACTTGATTAGAGACCAAGGATTTCGTGGTGATGGAGGATCAACCACAGG
TTTGTCTGCTACCCCCCCTGCCTCATTACCTGGCTCACTAACTAACGTGAAAGCCTTACAGAAATCTCCA
GGACCTCAGCGAGAAAGGAAGTCATCTTCATCCTCAGAAGACAGGAATCGAATGAAAACACTTGGTAGAC
GGGACTCGAGTGATGATTGGGAGATTCCTGATGGGCAGATTACAGTGGGACAAAGAATTGGATCTGGATC
ATTTGGAACAGTCTACAAGGGAAAGTGGCATGGTGATGTGGCAGTGAAAATGTTGAATGTGACAGCACCT
ACACCTCAGCAGTTACAAGCCTTCAAAAATGAAGTAGGAGTACTCAGGAAAACACGACATGTGAATATCC
TACTCTTCATGGGCTATTCCACAAAGCCACAACTGGCTATTGTTACCCAGTGGTGTGAGGGCTCCAGCTT
GTATCACCATCTCCATATCATTGAGACCAAATTTGAGATGATCAAACTTATAGATATTGCACGACAGACT
GCACAGGGCATGGATTACTTACACGCCAAGTCAATCATCCACAGAGACCTCAAGAGTAATAATATATTTC
TTCATGAAGACCTCACAGTAAAAATAGGTGATTTTGGTTCAGCTACAGTGAAATCTCGATGGAGTGGGTC
CCATCAGTTTGAACAGTTGTCTGGATCCATTTTGTGGATGGCACCAGAAGTCATCAGAATGCAAGATAAA
AATCCATACAGCTTTCAGTCAGATGTATATGCATTTGGAATTGTTCTGTATGAATTGATGACTGGACAGT
TACCTTATTCAAACATCAACAACAGGGACCAGATAATTTTTATGGTGGGACGAGGATACCTGTCTCCAGA
TCTCAGTAAGGTACGGAGTAACTGTCCAAAAGCCATGAAGAGATTAATGGCAGAGTGCCTCAAAAAGAAA
AGAGATGAGAGACCACTCTTTCCCCAAATTCTCGCCTCTATTGAGCTGCTGGCCCGCTCATTGCCAAAAA
TTCACCGCAGTGCATCAGAACCCTCCTTGAATCGGGCTGGTTTCCAAACAGAGGATTTTAGTCTATATGC
TTGTGCTTCTCCAAAAACACCCATCCAGGCAGGGGGATATGGTGCGTTTCCTGTCCACTAG
